>Addgene plasmid #195156 | V5-TurboID-Mfn1E209A | addgene full sequence | sequence record 384017 | Addgene NGS Result
TAGTTATTAATAGTAATCAATTACGGGGTCATTAGTTCATAGCCCATATATGGAGTTCCGCGTTACATAA
CTTACGGTAAATGGCCCGCCTGGCTGACCGCCCAACGACCCCCGCCCATTGACGTCAATAATGACGTATG
TTCCCATAGTAACGCCAATAGGGACTTTCCATTGACGTCAATGGGTGGAGTATTTACGGTAAACTGCCCA
CTTGGCAGTACATCAAGTGTATCATATGCCAAGTACGCCCCCTATTGACGTCAATGACGGTAAATGGCCC
GCCTGGCATTATGCCCAGTACATGACCTTATGGGACTTTCCTACTTGGCAGTACATCTACGTATTAGTCA
TCGCTATTACCATGGTGATGCGGTTTTGGCAGTACATCAATGGGCGTGGATAGCGGTTTGACTCACGGGG
ATTTCCAAGTCTCCACCCCATTGACGTCAATGGGAGTTTGTTTTGGCACCAAAATCAACGGGACTTTCCA
AAATGTCGTAACAACTCCGCCCCATTGACGCAAATGGGCGGTAGGCGTGTACGGTGGGAGGTCTATATAA
GCAGAGCTGGTTTAGTGAACCGTCAGATCCGCTAGCGCTACCGGTATGGGCAAGCCCATCCCCAACCCCC
TGCTGGGCCTGGACAGCACCGCTAGCAAAGACAATACTGTGCCTCTGAAGCTGATCGCTCTCCTGGCTAA
TGGCGAGTTCCATAGTGGCGAACAGCTGGGAGAAACCCTGGGCATGTCCAGGGCCGCTATCAACAAGCAC
ATTCAGACTCTGCGCGACTGGGGCGTGGACGTGTTCACCGTGCCCGGAAAGGGCTACTCTCTGCCCGAGC
CTATCCCGCTGCTGAACGCTAAACAGATTCTGGGACAGCTGGACGGCGGGAGCGTGGCAGTCCTGCCTGT
GGTCGACTCCACCAATCAGTACCTGCTGGATCGAATCGGCGAGCTGAAGAGTGGGGATGCTTGCATTGCA
GAATATCAGCAGGCAGGGAGAGGAAGCAGAGGGAGGAAATGGTTCTCTCCTTTTGGAGCTAACCTGTACC
TGAGTATGTTTTGGCGCCTGAAGCGGGGACCAGCAGCAATCGGCCTGGGCCCGGTCATCGGAATTGTCAT
GGCAGAAGCGCTGCGAAAGCTGGGAGCAGACAAGGTGCGAGTCAAATGGCCCAATGACCTGTATCTGCAG
GATAGAAAGCTGGCAGGCATCCTGGTGGAGCTGGCCGGAATAACAGGCGATGCTGCACAGATCGTCATTG
GCGCCGGGATTAACGTGGCTATGAGGCGCGTGGAGGAAAGCGTGGTCAATCAGGGCTGGATCACACTGCA
GGAAGCAGGGATTAACCTGGACAGGAATACTCTGGCCGCTACGCTGATCCGAGAGCTGCGGGCAGCCCTG
GAACTGTTCGAGCAGGAAGGCCTGGCTCCATATCTGCCACGGTGGGAGAAGCTGGATAACTTCATCAATA
GACCCGTGAAGCTGATCATTGGGGACAAAGAGATTTTCGGGATTAGCCGGGGGATTGATAAACAGGGAGC
CCTGCTGCTGGAACAGGACGGAGTTATCAAACCCTGGATGGGCGGAGAAATCAGTCTGCGGTCTGCCGAA
AAGCTGCAGTCTCGAGCTCAAGCTTCGAATTCGATGGCAGAACCTGTTTCTCCACTGAAGCACTTTGTGC
TGGCTAAGAAGGCGATTACTGCAATCTTTGACCAGTTACTGGAGTTTGTTACTGAAGGATCACATTTTGT
TGAAGCAACATATAAGAATCCGGAACTTGATCGAATAGCCACTGAAGATGATCTGGTAGAAATGCAAGGA
TATAAAGACAAGCTTTCCATCATTGGTGAGGTGCTATCTCGGAGACACATGAAGGTGGCATTTTTTGGCA
GGACAAGCAGTGGGAAAAGTTCCGTCATTAACGCAATGTTGTGGGATAAAGTTCTCCCTAGTGGGATTGG
CCATATAACCAATTGCTTCCTAAGTGTTGAAGGAACTGATGGAGATAAAGCCTATCTTATGACAGAAGGA
TCAGATGAAAAAAAGAGTGTGAAGACAGTTAATCAACTGGCCCATGCCCTTCACATGGACAAAGATTTGA
AAGCTGGCTGTCTTGTACGTGTGTTTTGGCCAAAAGCAAAATGTGCCCTCTTGAGAGATGACCTGGTGTT
AGTAGACAGTCCAGGCACAGATGTCACTACAGAGCTGGATAGCTGGATTGATAAGTTTTGCCTAGATGCT
GATGTCTTTGTTTTGGTCGCAAACTCTGCATCAACACTAATGAATACGGAAAAACACTTTTTTCACAAGG
TGAATGAGCGGCTTTCCAAGCCTAATATTTTCATTCTCAATAATCGTTGGGATGCCTCTGCATCAGAGCC
AGAATATATGGAAGACGTACGCAGACAGCACATGGAAAGATGCCTGCATTTCTTGGTGGAGGAGCTCAAA
GTTGTAAATGCTTTAGAAGCACAGAATCGTATCTTCTTTGTTTCAGCAAAGGAAGTTCTTAGTGCTAGAA
AGCAAAAAGCACAGGGGATGCCAGAAAGTGGTGTGGCACTTGCTGAAGGATTTCATGCAAGATTACAGGA
ATTTCAGAATTTTGAACAAATCTTTGAGGAGTGTATCTCGCAGTCAGCAGTGAAAACAAAGTTCGAACAG
CACACTATCAGAGCTAAACAGATACTAGCTACTGTGAAAAACATAATGGATTCAGTAAACCTGGCAGCTG
AAGATAAAAGGCATTATTCAGTGGAAGAGAGGGAAGACCAAATTGATAGACTGGACTTTATTCGAAACCA
GATGAACCTTTTAACACTGGATGTTAAGAAAAAAATCAAGGAGGTTACCGAGGAGGTGGCAAACAAAGTT
TCATGTGCAATGACAGATGAAATTTGTCGACTGTCTGTTTTGGTTGATGAATTTTGTTCAGAGTTTCATC
CTAATCCAGATGTATTAAAAATATATAAAAGTGAATTAAATAAGCACATAGAGGATGGTATGGGAAGAAA
TTTGGCTGATCGATGCACCGATGAAGTAAACGCCTTAGTGCTTCAGACCCAGCAAGAAATTATTGAAAAT
TTGAAGCCATTACTTCCAGCTGGTATACAGGATAAACTACATACACTGATCCCTTGCAAGAAATTTGATC
TCAGTTATAATCTAAATTACCACAAGTTATGTTCAGATTTTCAAGAGGATATTGTATTTCGTTTTTCCCT
GGGCTGGTCTTCCCTTGTACATCGATTTTTGGGCCCTAGAAATGCTCAAAGGGTGCTCCTAGGATTATCA
GAGCCTATCTTTCAGCTCCCTAGATCTTTAGCTTCTACTCCCACTGCTCCTACCACTCCAGCAACGCCAG
ATAATGCATCACAGGAAGAACTCATGATTACATTAGTAACAGGATTGGCGTCCGTTACATCTAGAACTTC
TATGGGCATCATTATTGTTGGAGGAGTGATTTGGAAAACTATAGGCTGGAAACTCCTATCTGTTTCATTA
ACTATGTATGGAGCTTTGTATCTTTATGAAAGACTGAGCTGGACCACCCATGCCAAGGAGCGAGCCTTTA
AACAGCAGTTTGTAAACTATGCAACTGAAAAACTGAGGATGATTGTTAGCTCCACGAGTGCAAACTGCAG
TCACCAAGTAAAACAACAAATAGCTACCACTTTTGCTCGCCTGTGCCAACAAGTTGATATTACTCAAAAA
CAGCTGGAAGAAGAAATTGCTAGATTACCCAAAGAAATAGATCAGTTGGAGAAAATACAAAACAATTCAA
AGCTCTTAAGAAATAAAGCTGTTCAACTTGAAAATGAGCTGGAGAATTTTACTAAGCAGTTTCTACCTTC
AAGCAATGAAGAATCCTAAGGATCCACCGGATCTAGATAACTGATCATAATCAGCCATACCACATTTGTA
GAGGTTTTACTTGCTTTAAAAAACCTCCCACACCTCCCCCTGAACCTGAAACATAAAATGAATGCAATTG
TTGTTGTTAACTTGTTTATTGCAGCTTATAATGGTTACAAATAAAGCAATAGCATCACAAATTTCACAAA
TAAAGCATTTTTTTCACTGCATTCTAGTTGTGGTTTGTCCAAACTCATCAATGTATCTTAACGCGTAAAT
TGTAAGCGTTAATATTTTGTTAAAATTCGCGTTAAATTTTTGTTAAATCAGCTCATTTTTTAACCAATAG
GCCGAAATCGGCAAAATCCCTTATAAATCAAAAGAATAGACCGAGATAGGGT
[37 nt withheld, positions 4253-4289]
AAAGAACGTGGACTCCAACGTCAAAGG
[49 nt withheld, positions 4317-4365]
T
[91 nt withheld, positions 4367-4457]
G
[124 nt withheld, positions 4459-4582]
CAGGTGGCACTTTTCGGGGAAATGTGCGCGGAACCCCTATTTGTTTATTTTTCTAAATACATTCAAATAT
GTATCCGCTCATGAGACAATAACCCTGATAAATGCTTCAATAATATTGAAAAAGGAAGAGTCCTGAGGCG
GAAAGAACCAGCTGTGGAATGTGTGTCAGTTAGGGTGTGGAAAGTCCCCAGGCTCCCCAGCAGGCAGAAG
TATGCAAAGCATGCATCTCAATTAGTCAGCAACCAGGTGTGGAAAGTCCCCAGGCTCCCCAGCAGGCAGA
AGTATGCAAAGCATGCATCTCAATTAGTCAGCAACCATAGTCCCGCCCCTAACTCCGCCCATCCCGCCCC
TAACTCCGCCCAGTTCCGCCCATTCTCCGCCCCATGGCTGACTAATTTTTTTTATTTATGCAGAGGCCGA
GGCCGCCTCGGCCTCTGAGCTATTCCAGAAGTAGTGAGGAGGCTTTTTTGGAGGCCTAGGCTTTTGCAAA
GATCGATCAAGAGACAGGATGAGGATCGTTTCGCATGATTGAACAAGATGGATTGCACGCAGGTTCTCCG
GCCGCTTGGGTGGAGAGGCTATTCGGCTATGACTGGGCACAACAGACAATCGGCTGCTCTGATGCCGCCG
TGTTCCGGCTGTCAGCGCAGGGGCGCCCGGTTCTTTTTGTCAAGACCGACCTGTCCGGTGCCCTGAATGA
ACTGCAAGACGAGGCAGCGCGGCTATCGTGGCTGGCCACGACGGGCGTTCCTTGCGCAGCTGTGCTCGAC
GTTGTCACTGAAGCGGGAAGGGACTGGCTGCTATTGGGCGAAGTGCCGGGGCAGGATCTCCTGTCATCTC
ACCTTGCTCCTGCCGAGAAAGTATCCATCATGGCTGATGCAATGCGGCGGCTGCATACGCTTGATCCGGC
TACCTGCCCATTCGACCACCAAGCGAAACATCGCATCGAGCGAGCACGTACTCGGATGGAAGCCGGTCTT
GTCGATCAGGATGATCTGGACGAAGAGCATCAGGGGCTCGCGCCAGCCGAACTGTTCGCCAGGCTCAAGG
CGAGCATGCCCGACGGCGAGGATCTCGTCGTGACCCATGGCGATGCCTGCTTGCCGAATATCATGGTGGA
AAATGGCCGCTTTTCTGGATTCATCGACTGTGGCCGGCTGGGTGTGGCGGACCGCTATCAGGACATAGCG
TTGGCTACCCGTGATATTGCTGAAGAGCTTGGCGGCGAATGGGCTGACCGCTTCCTCGTGCTTTACGGTA
TCGCCGCTCCCGATTCGCAGCGCATCGCCTTCTATCGCCTTCTTGACGAGTTCTTCTGAGCGGGACTCTG
GGGTTCGAAATGACCGACCAAGCGACGCCCAACCTGCCATCACGAGATTTCGATTCCACCGCCGCCTTCT
ATGAAAGGTTGGGCTTCGGAATCGTTTTCCGGGACGCCGGCTGGATGATCCTCCAGCGCGGGGATCTCAT
GCTGGAGTTCTTCGCCCACCCTAGGGGGAGGCTAACTGAAACACGGAAGGAGACAATACCGGAAGGAACC
CGCGCTATGACGGCAATAAAAAGACAGAATAAAACGCACGGTGTTGGGTCGTTTGTTCATAAACGCGGGG
TTCGGTCCCAGGGCTGGCACTCTGTCGATACCCCACCGAGACCCCATTGGGGCCAATACGCCCGCGTTTC
TTCCTTTTCCCCACCCCACCCCCCAAGTTCGGGTGAAGGCCCAGGGCTCGCAGCCAACGTCGGGGCGGCA
GGCCCTGCCATAGCCTCAGGTTACTCATATATACTTTAGATTGATTTAAAACTTCATTTTTAATTTAAAA
GGATCTAGGTGAAGATCCTTTTTGATAATCTCATGACCAAAATCCCTTAACGTGAGTTTTCGTTCCACTG
AGCGTCAGACCCCGTAGAAAAGATCAAAGGATCTTCTTGAGATCCTTTTTTTCTGCGCGTAATCTGCTGC
TTGCAAACAAAAAAACCACCGCTACCAGCGGTGGTTTGTTTGCCGGATCAAGAGCTACCAACTCTTTTTC
CGAAGGTAACTGGCTTCAGCAGAGCGCAGATACCAAATACTGTTCTTCTAGTGTAGCCGTAGTTAGGCCA
CCACTTCAAGAACTCTGTAGCACCGCCTACATACCTCGCTCTGCTAATCCTGTTACCAGTGGCTGCTGCC
AGTGGCGATAAGTCGTGTCTTACCGGGTTGGACTCAAGACGATAGTTACCGGATAAGGCGCAGCGGTCGG
GCTGAACGGGGGGTTCGTGCACACAGCCCAGCTTGGAGCGAACGACCTACACCGAACTGAGATACCTACA
GCGTGAGCTATGAGAAAGCGCCACGCTTCCCGAAGGGAGAAAGGCGGACAGGTATCCGGTAAGCGGCAGG
GTCGGAACAGGAGAGCGCACGAGGGAGCTTCCAGGGGGAAACGCCTGGTATCTTTATAGTCCTGTCGGGT
TTCGCCACCTCTGACTTGAGCGTCGATTTTTGTGATGCTCGTCAGGGGGGCGGAGCCTATGGAAAAACGC
CAGCAACGCGGCCTTTTTACGGTTCCTGGCCTTTTGCTGGCCTTTTGCTCACATGTTCTTTCCTGCGTTA
TCCCCTGATTCTGTGGATAACCGTATTACCGCCATGCAT
Features (pLannotate 1.2.2; 15 found; start..end, strand, type, name):
     61..364     +  enhancer       CMV enhancer: human cytomegalovirus immediate early enhancer
    365..568     +  promoter       CMV promoter: human cytomegalovirus (CMV) immediate early promoter
    657..1613    +  CDS            TurboID: mutant of the E. coli biotin ligase BioID engineered for improved catalytic efficiency (Branon et al., 2018)
   1620..1642    +  misc_feature   MCS (fragment): multiple cloning site
   1644..3866    +  CDS            MFN1: MFN1_HUMAN - Experimental evidence at protein level: Swiss-Prot protein existence level 1. Mitochondrial outer membrane GTPase that mediates mitochondrial clustering and fusion (PubMed:12475957, PubMed:12759376, PubMed:27920125, PubMed:28114303). Membrane clustering requires GTPase activity (PubMed:27920125). It may involve a major rearrangement of the coiled coil domains (PubMed:27920125, PubMed:28114303). Mitochondria are highly dynamic organelles, and their morphology is determined by the equilibrium between mitochondrial fusion and fission events (PubMed:12475957, PubMed:12759376). Overexp
   3892..3976    +  CDS            large T antigen (fragment): large T antigen from SV40 (simian virus 40)
   3999..4120    +  polyA_signal   SV40 poly(A) signal: SV40 polyadenylation signal
   4154..4582    -  rep_origin     f1 ori (sequence partly withheld): f1 bacteriophage origin of replication; arrow indicates direction of (+) strand synthesis
   4609..4713    +  promoter       AmpR promoter: bla
   4715..5072    +  promoter       SV40 promoter: SV40 enhancer and early promoter
   5107..5901    +  CDS            NeoR/KanR: aminoglycoside phosphotransferase from Tn5; aph(3')-II (or nptII); confers resistance to neomycin, kanamycin, and G418 (Geneticin®)
   5922..6074    +  CDS            ble (fragment): BLE_KLEPN - Experimental evidence at protein level: Swiss-Prot protein existence level 1. Binding protein with a strong affinity to the bleomycin family of antibiotics. Binds to CL990; an antimitotic-antibiotic compound. From Klebsiella pneumoniae.
   6133..6180    +  polyA_signal   HSV TK poly(A) signal: herpes simplex virus thymidine kinase polyadenylation signal (Cole and Stacy, 1985)
   6271..6287    -  polyA_signal   bGH poly(A) signal (fragment): bovine growth hormone polyadenylation signal
   6509..7097    +  rep_origin     ori: high-copy-number ColE1/pMB1/pBR322/pUC origin of replication
