[The description below was written by a language model from this plasmid's Addgene catalogue record and pLannotate feature annotations shown in this document.]
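Description:
V5-TurboID-Mfn1E209A is a 7.2 kb mammalian expression plasmid built on a GFP-Mfn1-E209A backbone. The TurboID coding sequence was cloned between the AgeI and XhoI sites, which, judging from the plasmid's name and the lack of any annotated GFP, apparently replaced the fluorescent protein. In bacteria it replicates from a high-copy ColE1/pUC-type origin and is selected with kanamycin. The resistance gene is the Tn5 NeoR/KanR aminoglycoside phosphotransferase, placed behind tandem bacterial (bla) and SV40 early promoters and followed by an HSV TK polyadenylation signal. This arrangement means the same marker could also support G418 selection in mammalian cells. An f1 origin is also present, and the short ble, bGH poly(A) and SV40 large T antigen fragments look like backbone remnants rather than functional elements.

The payload is a single fusion open reading frame driven by the CMV immediate-early enhancer and promoter and terminated by an SV40 poly(A) signal. TurboID is an engineered E. coli BirA biotin ligase carrying the listed set of activity-enhancing substitutions. It sits at the N-terminus, joined through a short multiple-cloning-site remnant to human mitofusin 1 (MFN1), the mitochondrial outer-membrane GTPase that mediates mitochondrial tethering and fusion. The Mfn1 portion carries the E209A substitution, whose functional consequence the record does not state. The name indicates a V5 epitope tag, but the feature table does not annotate it; it may lie in the unannotated stretch between the promoter and TurboID. The construct is intended for proximity biotinylation in mammalian cells, labelling proteins near Mfn1-E209A for capture and identification. The associated work concerns ER-associated mitochondrial constriction during fission and fusion.
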