Addgene plasmid #195156: V5-TurboID-Mfn1E209A
Purpose: mammalian expression of TurboID tagged Mfn1E209A
Depositing lab: Gia Voeltz. Depositing organization: University of Colorado, Boulder. Publication: An ER phospholipid hydrolase drives ER-associated mitochondrial constriction for fission and fusion. Nguyen TT, Voeltz GK. Elife. 2022 Nov 30;11:e84279. doi: 10.7554/eLife.84279. PubMed 36448541.
Backbone
  Vector backbone: GFP-Mfn1-E209A
  Vector type: Mammalian Expression
Growth in bacteria
  Bacterial resistance: Kanamycin, 50 μg/mL
  Growth temperature: 37°C
  Growth strain: DH5alpha
  Copy number: High Copy
Gene/Insert
  Gene/Insert name: TurboID (alt name: TurboID (BirA mutant))
  Species: Synthetic
  Insert size (bp): 1017
  Mutation: Q65P, I87V, R118S, E140K, Q141R, S150G, L151P, V160A, T192A, K194I, M209V, M241T, S263P, I305V
  Promoter: CMV
  Tag / fusion protein: Mfn1-E209A (C terminal on backbone)
  Cloning method: Restriction Enzyme; 5′ cloning site AgeI (not destroyed); 3′ cloning site XhoI (not destroyed)
Terms and licenses: Academic/Nonprofit Terms; Industry Terms: Not Available to Industry
How to cite: V5-TurboID-Mfn1E209A was a gift from Gia Voeltz (Addgene plasmid # 195156 ; http://n2t.net/addgene:195156 ; RRID:Addgene_195156)
